>Addgene plasmid #210246 | pUdO1t | addgene full sequence | sequence record 425072 | Addgene NGS Result
TAGAAAAGATCAAAGGATCTTCTTGAGATCCTTTTTTTCTGCGCGTAATCTGCTGCTTGCAAACAAAAAA
ACCACCGCTACCAGCGGTGGTTTGTTTGCCGGATCAAGAGCTACCAACTCTTTTTCCGAAGGTAACTGGC
TTCAGCAGAGCGCAGATACCAAATACTGTTCTTCTAGTGTAGCCGTAGTTAGGCCACCACTTCAAGAACT
CTGTAGCACCGCCTACATACCTCGCTCTGCTAATCCTGTTACCAGTGGCTGCTGCCAGTGGCGATAAGTC
GTGTCTTACCGGGTTGGACTCAAGACGATAGTTACCGGATAAGGCGCAGCGGTCGGGCTGAACGGGGGGT
TCGTGCACACAGCCCAGCTTGGAGCGAACGACCTACACCGAACTGAGATACCTACAGCGTGAGCTATGAG
AAAGCGCCACGCTTCCCGAAGGGAGAAAGGCGGACAGGTATCCGGTAAGCGGCAGGGTCGGAACAGGAGA
GCGCACGAGGGAGCTTCCAGGGGGAAACGCCTGGTATCTTTATAGTCCTGTCGGGTTTCGCCACCTCTGA
CTTGAGCGTCGATTTTTGTGATGCTCGTCAGGGGGGCGGAGCCTATGGAAAAACGCCAGCAACGCGGCCC
AGGAAACAGCTATGACCATGCCCGGGTAAGTGACTAGCGGAAACACAGAAAAAAGCCCGCACCTGACAGT
GCGGGCTTTTTTTTTCGACCAAAGGCTCCGAAGAGCCGAGTGTCTTCGGTTCGAGACCGAATTCGCGAGC
TCTCGCTAGCCAGTTTAAACAATTGCGGCCGCGTACTAGTCTATCGATTTGGATCCACCCTGCAGGAAGT
CTAGACCGTCGACACGGTCTCTGAGAGAAGACACGTCGCTCTTCGACGTAAGTAACTGACTCGGTACCAA
ATTCCAGAAAAGAGGCCTCCCGAAAGGGGGGCCTTTTTTCGTTTTGGTCCTAAGCTTAACTGGCCGTCGT
TTTACACTGTTGACAATTAATCATCGGCATAGTATATCGGCATAGTATAATACGACAAGGTGAGGAACTA
AACCATGGGTCAAAGTAGCGATGAAGCCAACGCTCCCGTTGCAGGGCAGTTTGCGCTTCCCCTGAGTGCC
ACCTTTGGCTTAGGGGATCGCGTACGCAAGAAATCTGGTGCCGCTTGGCAGGGTCAAGTCGTCGGTTGGT
ATTGCACAAAACTCACTCCTGAAGGCTATGCGGTCGAGTCCGAATCCCACCCAGGCTCAGTGCAAATTTA
TCCTGTGGCTGCACTTGAACGTGTGGCCTAATAATACGACTCACTATAGGGTAACTAATTGAGGCGCGCC
TACCACCGTCAAAAAAAACGGCGCTTTTTAGCGCCGTTTTTATTTTTCAACCTTCCTAGGTAAGTGACCC
TTTAGTGAGGGTTAATT
