[The description below was written by a language model from this plasmid's Addgene catalogue record.]
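Description:
pUdO1t is an empty-backbone bacterial expression plasmid belonging to the pUdO series of deliberately concise vectors. At only about 1.4 kb, it is very small for a cloning or expression vector, which fits the series' aim of stripping the backbone down to the elements needed for maintenance and selection. It is recorded as a high-copy plasmid propagated in standard E. coli cloning strains such as DH5alpha. Selection is by trimethoprim, which implies a trimethoprim-resistance determinant, normally a resistant dihydrofolate reductase gene. However, the record names neither the specific resistance gene nor the origin of replication responsible for the high copy number.

No insert is present, and no feature table is provided. The promoter, ribosome-binding site, terminators, cloning site layout and any tags are therefore not stated, and nothing can be said about how an inserted gene would be transcribed or regulated. The listed cloning method is Gibson assembly, suggesting that users introduce genes of interest, and possibly their own regulatory elements, by homology-based assembly into the linearised or amplified backbone.

As far as the record supports, pUdO1t serves as a minimal, high-copy chassis for building bacterial expression constructs. Its small size leaves more capacity for cargo and simplifies amplification and assembly. The trimethoprim marker is less common than ampicillin or kanamycin resistance, which may make it useful alongside other plasmids carrying those markers.
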