Addgene plasmid #210246: pUdO1t
Purpose: (Empty Backbone) high-copy plasmid for bacterial expression
Depositing lab: François-Xavier Campbell-Valois. Depositing organization: University of Ottawa. Publication: pUdOs: Concise Plasmids for Bacterial and Mammalian Cells. Manigat FO, Connell LB, Stewart BN, LePabic AR, Tessier CJG, Emlaw JR, Calvert ND, Rossl A, Shuhendler AJ, daCosta CJB, Campbell-Valois FX. ACS Synth Biol. 2024 Jan 18. doi: 10.1021/acssynbio.3c00408. PubMed 38235654.
Backbone
  Vector backbone: pUdO1t
  Backbone manufacturer: Host-Microbe Interactions lab
  Backbone size (bp): 1417
  Vector type: Bacterial Expression
Growth in bacteria
  Bacterial resistance: Trimethoprim, 50 μg/mL
  Growth temperature: 37°C
  Growth strain: DH5alpha
  Copy number: High Copy
Gene/Insert
  Cloning method: Gibson Cloning
Terms and licenses: Academic/Nonprofit Terms; Industry Terms: Not Available to Industry
How to cite: pUdO1t was a gift from François-Xavier Campbell-Valois (Addgene plasmid # 210246 ; http://n2t.net/addgene:210246 ; RRID:Addgene_210246)
